>Addgene plasmid #216698 | pmCherryC1-Pacer | addgene full sequence | sequence record 429280 | Addgene NGS Result
TAGTTATTAATAGTAATCAATTACGGGGTCATTAGTTCATAGCCCATATATGGAGTTCCGCGTTACATAA
CTTACGGTAAATGGCCCGCCTGGCTGACCGCCCAACGACCCCCGCCCATTGACGTCAATAATGACGTATG
TTCCCATAGTAACGCCAATAGGGACTTTCCATTGACGTCAATGGGTGGAGTATTTACGGTAAACTGCCCA
CTTGGCAGTACATCAAGTGTATCATATGCCAAGTACGCCCCCTATTGACGTCAATGACGGTAAATGGCCC
GCCTGGCATTATGCCCAGTACATGACCTTATGGGACTTTCCTACTTGGCAGTACATCTACGTATTAGTCA
TCGCTATTACCATGGTGATGCGGTTTTGGCAGTACATCAATGGGCGTGGATAGCGGTTTGACTCACGGGG
ATTTCCAAGTCTCCACCCCATTGACGTCAATGGGAGTTTGTTTTGGCACCAAAATCAACGGGACTTTCCA
AAATGTCGTAACAACTCCGCCCCATTGACGCAAATGGGCGGTAGGCGTGTACGGTGGGAGGTCTATATAA
GCAGAGCTGGTTTAGTGAACCGTCAGATCCGCTAGCGCTACCGGTCGCCACCATGGTGAGCAAGGGCGAG
GAGGATAACATGGCCATCATCAAGGAGTTCATGCGCTTCAAGGTGCACATGGAGGGCTCCGTGAACGGCC
ACGAGTTCGAGATCGAGGGCGAGGGCGAGGGCCGCCCCTACGAGGGCACCCAGACCGCCAAGCTGAAGGT
GACCAAGGGTGGCCCCCTGCCCTTCGCCTGGGACATCCTGTCCCCTCAGTTCATGTACGGCTCCAAGGCC
TACGTGAAGCACCCCGCCGACATCCCCGACTACTTGAAGCTGTCCTTCCCCGAGGGCTTCAAGTGGGAGC
GCGTGATGAACTTCGAGGACGGCGGCGTGGTGACCGTGACCCAGGACTCCTCCCTGCAGGACGGCGAGTT
CATCTACAAGGTGAAGCTGCGCGGCACCAACTTCCCCTCCGACGGCCCCGTAATGCAGAAGAAGACCATG
GGCTGGGAGGCCTCCTCCGAGCGGATGTACCCCGAGGACGGCGCCCTGAAGGGCGAGATCAAGCAGAGGC
TGAAGCTGAAGGACGGCGGCCACTACGACGCTGAGGTCAAGACCACCTACAAGGCCAAGAAGCCCGTGCA
GCTGCCCGGCGCCTACAACGTCAACATCAAGTTGGACATCACCTCCCACAACGAGGACTACACCATCGTG
GAACAGTACGAACGCGCCGAGGGCCGCCACTCCACCGGCGGCATGGACGAGCTGTACAAGTCCGGACTCA
GATCTATGGTCTCACAGTCTACAGTCCGCCAGGATTCACCAGTGGAGCCTTGGGAGGGTATTTCAGATCA
TTCAGGTATCATTGACGGCAGCCCTAGACTGCTGAACACTGACCACCCTCCCTGCCAGCTGGACATCCGC
CTGATGAGGCACAAGGCCGTGTGGATCAACCCTCAGGACGTGCAGCAGCAGCCACAGGACCTCCAGTCTC
AGGTGCCCGCCGCTGGAAACTCCGGCACCCACTTCGTGACTGATGCTGCTTCTCCTAGCGGTCCCTCCCC
TTCTTGCCTGGGCGACAGCCTGGCTGAAACCACCCTGTCTGAAGATACTACTGACTCTGTGGGAAGCGCC
TCCCCACACGGTAGCTCCGAGAAGTCTAGCTCCTTCTCCCTGTCTAGCACCGAAGTGCACATGGTGCGCC
CCGGATACAGCCACCGCGTGAGCCTGCCTACCTCTCCAGGTATCCTGGCTACCTCCCCATACCCCGAAAC
CGACAGCGCCTTCTTCGAGCCTTCTCACCTGACCTCCGCCGCTGACGAGGGTGCTGTGCAGGTGAGCCGC
AGGACCATCTCCTCTAACTCTTTCAGCCCAGAAGTGTTCGTGCTGCCCGTGGACGTGGAGAAGGAAAACG
CTCACTTCTACGTGGCCGACATGATCATCAGCGCCATGGAGAAGATGAAGTGCAACATCCTGTCCCAGCA
GCAGACCGAGTCCTGGTCTAAGGAAGTGTCTGGCCTGCTGGGAAGCGACCAGCCTGACTCCGAGATGACC
TTCGACACCAACATCAAGCAGGAATCTGGAAGCTCCACCTCTAGCTACTCTGGTTACGAGGGTTGTGCCG
TGCTCCAGGTGAGCCCAGTGACCGAAACCAGAACCTACCACGACGTGAAGGAAATCTGCAAGTGCGACGT
GGACGAGTTCGTGATCCTGGAACTGGGTGACTTCAACGACATCACCGAAACCTGCTCCTGCTCCTGCTCC
AGCAGCAAGTCCGTGACCTACGAACCCGACTTCAACTCTGCTGAGCTGCTGGCCAAGGAACTGTACCGCG
TGTTCCAGAAGTGCTGGATTCTGTCTGTGGTGAACAGCCAGCTGGCTGGCTCTCTGAGCGCCGCCGGCAG
CATCGTGGTGAACGAGGAATGCGTGAGGAAGGACTTCGAGTCCTCTATGAACGTGGTGCAGGAAATCAAG
TTCAAGTCTCGCATCAGGGGCACCGAGGACTGGGCTCCACCCCGCTTCCAGATCATCTTCAACATCCACC
CTCCACTGAAGAGGGACCTGGTGGTGGCCGCTCAGAACTTCTTCTGCGCTGGTTGTGGAACCCCTGTGGA
GCCTAAGTTCGTGAAGAGACTGCGTTACTGCGAATACCTGGGAAAGTACTTCTGCGACTGCTGCCACTCC
TACGCTGAGTCTTGCATCCCAGCCCGCATCCTGATGATGTGGGACTTCAAGAAGTACTACGTGTCCAACT
TCTCTAAGCAGCTGCTGGACAGCATCTGGCACCAGCCCATCTTCAACCTGCTGAGCATCGGACAGTCCCT
GTACGCCAAGGCTAAGGAACTGGACAGAGTGAAGGAGATCCAGGAACAGCTGTTCCACATCAAGAAGCTG
CTGAAGACCTGCCGTTTCGCCAACTCTGCTCTGAAGGAGTTCGAGCAGGTGCCTGGCCACCTGACCGACG
AGCTGCACCTGTTCAGCCTGGAAGACCTGGTGAGAATCAAGAAGGGCCTGCTGGCTCCACTGCTGAAGGA
CATCCTGAAGGCCAGCCTGGCTCACGTGGCTGGATGTGAGCTGTGCCAGGGCAAGGGCTTCATCTGCGAG
TTCTGCCAGAACACCACCGTGATCTTCCCCTTCCAGACTGCTACCTGCCGCCGCTGCTCCGCCTGCCGCG
CTTGCTTCCACAAGCAGTGCTTCCAGAGCAGCGAGTGCCCTAGATGTGCCCGTATTACTGCTCGTAGAAA
ACTCCTGGAAAGTGTCGCCTCCGCCGCCACCTAAGTCGACGGTACCGCGGGCCCGGGATCCACCGGATCT
AGATAACTGATCATAATCAGCCATACCACATTTGTAGAGGTTTTACTTGCTTTAAAAAACCTCCCACACC
TCCCCCTGAACCTGAAACATAAAATGAATGCAATTGTTGTTGTTAACTTGTTTATTGCAGCTTATAATGG
TTACAAATAAAGCAATAGCATCACAAATTTCACAAATAAAGCATTTTTTTCACTGCATTCTAGTTGTGGT
TTGTCCAAACTCATCAATGTATCTTAACGCGTAAATTGTAAGCGTTAATATTTTGTTAAAATTCGCGTTA
AATTTTTGTTAAATCAGCTCATTTTTTAACCAATAGGCCGAAATCGGCAAAATCCCTTATAAATCAAAAG
AATAGACCGAGATAGGGT
[37 nt withheld, positions 3729-3765]
AAAGAACGTGGACTCCAACGTCAAAGG
[49 nt withheld, positions 3793-3841]
T
[91 nt withheld, positions 3843-3933]
G
[124 nt withheld, positions 3935-4058]
CAGGTGGCACTTTTCGGGGAAATGTGCGCGGAACCCCTATTTGTTTATTTTTCTAAATACATTCAAATAT
GTATCCGCTCATGAGACAATAACCCTGATAAATGCTTCAATAATATTGAAAAAGGAAGAGTCCTGAGGCG
GAAAGAACCAGCTGTGGAATGTGTGTCAGTTAGGGTGTGGAAAGTCCCCAGGCTCCCCAGCAGGCAGAAG
TATGCAAAGCATGCATCTCAATTAGTCAGCAACCAGGTGTGGAAAGTCCCCAGGCTCCCCAGCAGGCAGA
AGTATGCAAAGCATGCATCTCAATTAGTCAGCAACCATAGTCCCGCCCCTAACTCCGCCCATCCCGCCCC
TAACTCCGCCCAGTTCCGCCCATTCTCCGCCCCATGGCTGACTAATTTTTTTTATTTATGCAGAGGCCGA
GGCCGCCTCGGCCTCTGAGCTATTCCAGAAGTAGTGAGGAGGCTTTTTTGGAGGCCTAGGCTTTTGCAAA
GATCGATCAAGAGACAGGATGAGGATCGTTTCGCATGATTGAACAAGATGGATTGCACGCAGGTTCTCCG
GCCGCTTGGGTGGAGAGGCTATTCGGCTATGACTGGGCACAACAGACAATCGGCTGCTCTGATGCCGCCG
TGTTCCGGCTGTCAGCGCAGGGGCGCCCGGTTCTTTTTGTCAAGACCGACCTGTCCGGTGCCCTGAATGA
ACTGCAAGACGAGGCAGCGCGGCTATCGTGGCTGGCCACGACGGGCGTTCCTTGCGCAGCTGTGCTCGAC
GTTGTCACTGAAGCGGGAAGGGACTGGCTGCTATTGGGCGAAGTGCCGGGGCAGGATCTCCTGTCATCTC
ACCTTGCTCCTGCCGAGAAAGTATCCATCATGGCTGATGCAATGCGGCGGCTGCATACGCTTGATCCGGC
TACCTGCCCATTCGACCACCAAGCGAAACATCGCATCGAGCGAGCACGTACTCGGATGGAAGCCGGTCTT
GTCGATCAGGATGATCTGGACGAAGAGCATCAGGGGCTCGCGCCAGCCGAACTGTTCGCCAGGCTCAAGG
CGAGCATGCCCGACGGCGAGGATCTCGTCGTGACCCATGGCGATGCCTGCTTGCCGAATATCATGGTGGA
AAATGGCCGCTTTTCTGGATTCATCGACTGTGGCCGGCTGGGTGTGGCGGACCGCTATCAGGACATAGCG
TTGGCTACCCGTGATATTGCTGAAGAGCTTGGCGGCGAATGGGCTGACCGCTTCCTCGTGCTTTACGGTA
TCGCCGCTCCCGATTCGCAGCGCATCGCCTTCTATCGCCTTCTTGACGAGTTCTTCTGAGCGGGACTCTG
GGGTTCGAAATGACCGACCAAGCGACGCCCAACCTGCCATCACGAGATTTCGATTCCACCGCCGCCTTCT
ATGAAAGGTTGGGCTTCGGAATCGTTTTCCGGGACGCCGGCTGGATGATCCTCCAGCGCGGGGATCTCAT
GCTGGAGTTCTTCGCCCACCCTAGGGGGAGGCTAACTGAAACACGGAAGGAGACAATACCGGAAGGAACC
CGCGCTATGACGGCAATAAAAAGACAGAATAAAACGCACGGTGTTGGGTCGTTTGTTCATAAACGCGGGG
TTCGGTCCCAGGGCTGGCACTCTGTCGATACCCCACCGAGACCCCATTGGGGCCAATACGCCCGCGTTTC
TTCCTTTTCCCCACCCCACCCCCCAAGTTCGGGTGAAGGCCCAGGGCTCGCAGCCAACGTCGGGGCGGCA
GGCCCTGCCATAGCCTCAGGTTACTCATATATACTTTAGATTGATTTAAAACTTCATTTTTAATTTAAAA
GGATCTAGGTGAAGATCCTTTTTGATAATCTCATGACCAAAATCCCTTAACGTGAGTTTTCGTTCCACTG
AGCGTCAGACCCCGTAGAAAAGATCAAAGGATCTTCTTGAGATCCTTTTTTTCTGCGCGTAATCTGCTGC
TTGCAAACAAAAAAACCACCGCTACCAGCGGTGGTTTGTTTGCCGGATCAAGAGCTACCAACTCTTTTTC
CGAAGGTAACTGGCTTCAGCAGAGCGCAGATACCAAATACTGTTCTTCTAGTGTAGCCGTAGTTAGGCCA
CCACTTCAAGAACTCTGTAGCACCGCCTACATACCTCGCTCTGCTAATCCTGTTACCAGTGGCTGCTGCC
AGTGGCGATAAGTCGTGTCTTACCGGGTTGGACTCAAGACGATAGTTACCGGATAAGGCGCAGCGGTCGG
GCTGAACGGGGGGTTCGTGCACACAGCCCAGCTTGGAGCGAACGACCTACACCGAACTGAGATACCTACA
GCGTGAGCTATGAGAAAGCGCCACGCTTCCCGAAGGGAGAAAGGCGGACAGGTATCCGGTAAGCGGCAGG
GTCGGAACAGGAGAGCGCACGAGGGAGCTTCCAGGGGGAAACGCCTGGTATCTTTATAGTCCTGTCGGGT
TTCGCCACCTCTGACTTGAGCGTCGATTTTTGTGATGCTCGTCAGGGGGGCGGAGCCTATGGAAAAACGC
CAGCAACGCGGCCTTTTTACGGTTCCTGGCCTTTTGCTGGCCTTTTGCTCACATGTTCTTTCCTGCGTTA
TCCCCTGATTCTGTGGATAACCGTATTACCGCCATGCAT
Features (pLannotate 1.2.2; 15 found; start..end, strand, type, name):
     61..364     +  enhancer       CMV enhancer: human cytomegalovirus immediate early enhancer
    365..568     +  promoter       CMV promoter: human cytomegalovirus (CMV) immediate early promoter
    613..1320    +  CDS            mCherry: mCherry is a basic (constitutively fluorescent) red fluorescent protein published in 2004, derived from Discosoma sp.. It is reported to be a very rapidly-maturing monomer with low acid sensitivity.
   1336..3321    +  CDS            RUBCNL: PACER_HUMAN - Also known as C13orf18 From Homo sapiens (Human).
   3324..3351    +  misc_feature   MCS (fragment): multiple cloning site
   3368..3452    +  CDS            large T antigen (fragment): large T antigen from SV40 (simian virus 40)
   3475..3596    +  polyA_signal   SV40 poly(A) signal: SV40 polyadenylation signal
   3630..4058    -  rep_origin     f1 ori (sequence partly withheld): f1 bacteriophage origin of replication; arrow indicates direction of (+) strand synthesis
   4085..4189    +  promoter       AmpR promoter: bla
   4191..4548    +  promoter       SV40 promoter: SV40 enhancer and early promoter
   4583..5377    +  CDS            NeoR/KanR: aminoglycoside phosphotransferase from Tn5; aph(3')-II (or nptII); confers resistance to neomycin, kanamycin, and G418 (Geneticin®)
   5398..5550    +  CDS            ble (fragment): BLE_KLEPN - Experimental evidence at protein level: Swiss-Prot protein existence level 1. Binding protein with a strong affinity to the bleomycin family of antibiotics. Binds to CL990; an antimitotic-antibiotic compound. From Klebsiella pneumoniae.
   5609..5656    +  polyA_signal   HSV TK poly(A) signal: herpes simplex virus thymidine kinase polyadenylation signal (Cole and Stacy, 1985)
   5747..5763    -  polyA_signal   bGH poly(A) signal (fragment): bovine growth hormone polyadenylation signal
   5985..6573    +  rep_origin     ori: high-copy-number ColE1/pMB1/pBR322/pUC origin of replication
