[The description below was written by a language model from this plasmid's Addgene catalogue record and pLannotate feature annotations shown in this document.]
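Description:
pmCherryC1-Pacer is a mammalian expression plasmid of about 6.7 kb, built on the pmCherryC1 backbone, that produces human Pacer (gene symbol RUBCNL, also known as C13orf18 or KIAA0226L) as a red fluorescent fusion protein. Transcription is driven by the human cytomegalovirus immediate early enhancer and promoter. The mCherry coding sequence comes first, followed after a short linker by the RUBCNL open reading frame, so mCherry sits at the N terminus of Pacer. A remnant of the multiple cloning site lies downstream of the insert, and the transcript is terminated by the SV40 polyadenylation signal. The insert was introduced by restriction cloning, but the record does not state which sites were used.

The plasmid replicates in E. coli from a high-copy ColE1/pUC-type origin and also carries an f1 phage origin. A single Tn5 aminoglycoside phosphotransferase gene (NeoR/KanR) provides selection in both hosts. A bacterial bla-type promoter placed just upstream of the SV40 enhancer/early promoter allows kanamycin selection in bacteria and G418 selection of transfected mammalian cells, with the HSV thymidine kinase polyadenylation signal ending that cassette. The short fragments annotated as SV40 large T antigen, ble and bGH poly(A) appear to be partial matches to backbone sequence rather than functional elements.

The stated purpose is mammalian expression of Pacer, and the mCherry tag makes the protein suitable for live or fixed-cell imaging of its localisation. The associated publication concerns regulation of Rubicon Homology domain proteins by a RAB7A phosphoswitch during Parkin-dependent mitophagy, which indicates the context in which the construct was used.
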