Addgene plasmid #216698: pmCherryC1-Pacer
Purpose: Mammalian expression of Pacer
Depositing lab: James Hurley. Depositing organization: University of California, Berkeley. Publication: A RAB7A phosphoswitch coordinates Rubicon Homology protein regulation of Parkin-dependent mitophagy. Tudorica DA, Basak B, Puerta Cordova AS, Khuu G, Rose K, Lazarou M, Holzbaur ELF, Hurley JH. J Cell Biol. 2024 Jul 1;223(7):e202309015. doi: 10.1083/jcb.202309015. Epub 2024 May 10. PubMed 38728007.
Backbone
  Vector backbone: pmCherryC1
  Vector type: Mammalian Expression
  Selectable markers: Neomycin (select with G418)
Growth in bacteria
  Bacterial resistance: Kanamycin, 50 μg/mL
  Growth temperature: 37°C
  Growth strain: DH5alpha
  Copy number: High Copy
Gene/Insert
  Gene/Insert name: Pacer
  Species: H. sapiens (human)
  Entrez Gene: RUBCNL (a.k.a. C13orf18, KIAA0226L, PACER)
  Tag / fusion protein: mCherry (N terminal on backbone)
  Cloning method: Restriction Enzyme; 5′ cloning site unknown (unknown if destroyed)
Terms and licenses: Academic/Nonprofit Terms; Industry Terms: Not Available to Industry
How to cite: pmCherryC1-Pacer was a gift from James Hurley (Addgene plasmid # 216698 ; http://n2t.net/addgene:216698 ; RRID:Addgene_216698)
